>Addgene plasmid #32094 | pwB2b | depositor full sequence | sequence record 36249 | pwB2b sequence 6746 bps
CCCTGCAGGGCCTGAAATAACCTCTGAAAGAGGAACTTGGTTAGGTACCTGTGGAATGTGTGTCAGTTAG
GGTGTGGAAAGTCCCCAGGCTCCCCAGCAGGCAGAAGTATGCAAAGCATGCATCTCAATTAGTCAGCAAC
CAGGTGTGGAAAGTCCCCAGGCTCCCCAGCAGGCAGAAGTATGCAAAGCATGCATCTCAATTAGTCAGCA
ACCATAGTCCCGCCCCTAACTCCGCCCATCCCGCCCCTAACTCCGCCCAGTTCCGCCCATTCTCCGCCCC
ATGGCTGACTAATTTTTTTTATTTATACAGAGGCCGAGGCCGCCTCGGCCTCTGAGCTATTCCAGAAGTA
GTGAGGAGGCTTTTTTGGAGGCGGCCGCCTAGGCTTTTGCATAAATGGGCGCAGCTCTGGCATTGCTCGG
AGATCTGGTCGCATCTGTGTCCGAAGCAGCCGCTGCAACTGGATTCAGCGTCGCCGAGATCGCTGCCGGC
GAAGCAGCTGCCGCAATCGAGGTCCAGATCGCAAGTCTGGCCACTGTGGAAGGGATCACCTCTACAAGCG
AAGCCATCGCTGCCATCGGATTGACCCCTCAAACCTACGCCGTGATCGCTGGCGCACCTGGCGCAATCGC
TGGTTTCGCCGCACTGATCCAGACTGTCACCGGAATCTCGAGCCTCGCCCAGGTCGGATATCGGTTCTTC
TCGGACTGGGACCATAAGGTCAGTACCGTGGGGTTGTACCAACAAAGCGGGATGGCCCTCGAGCTCTTCA
ATCCCGACGAATACTACGACATCCTGTTCCCTGGCGTGAACACCTTCGTGAACAACATCCAGTATCTGGA
CCCCCGCCACTGGGGACCAAGCCTGTTCGCCACAATCAGTCAAGCCCTCTGGCACGTCATCCGCGACGAC
ATCCCCGCCATCACAAGCCAGGAGCTCCAGCGCCGCACCGAAAGGTTTTTCCGCGATAGTCTCGCAAGAT
TCCTCGAGGAGACCACATGGACCATCGTGAACGCACCCGTGAATTTCTACAACTACATCCAAGACTACTA
CTCCAACCTGAGTCCCATCCGCCCAAGCATGGTCCGCCAAGTCGCCGAGCGCGAGGGCACACAAGTGAAC
TTCGGGCACACATATCGCATCGACGACGCCGATTCCATCCAGGAGGTCACACAGCGCATGGAACTGCGCA
ACAAGGAAAACGTGCACAGCGGCGAATTCATCGAGAAGACCATCGCACCCGGCGGCGCCAACCAGCGCAC
CGCCCCACAATGGATGCTCCCACTCTTGCTGGGGCTCTATGGCACCGTGACCCCTGCCCTGGAGGCCTAC
GAGGACGGGCCAAATCAGAAAAAGCGCCGCGTCAGTCGCGGGTCAAGTCAGAAGGCAAAGGGCACAAGGG
CCTCCGCAAAGACCACCAACAAGCGCCGCTCCCGGTCGAGCCGCTCATGAGTGCTAGCGGGCCGCTTCGA
GCAGACATGATAAGATACATTGATGAGTTTGGACAAACCACAACTAGAATGCAGTGAAAAAAATGCTTTA
TTTGTGAAATTTGTGATGCTATTGCTTTATTTGTAACCATTATAAGCTGCAATAAACAAGTTAACAACAA
CAATTGCATTCATTTTATGTTTCAGGTTCAGGGGGAGGTGTGGGAGGTTTTTTAAAGCAAGTAAAACCTC
TACAAATGTGGTAAAATCGATAAGGATCCGGGCTGGCGTAATAGCGAAGAGGCCCGCACCGATCGCCCTT
CCCAACAGTTGCGGTGGAGAAGAGCATGCGTGAGGCTCCGGTGCCCGTCAGTGGGCAGAGCGCACATCGC
CCACAGTCCCCGAGAAGTTGGGGGGAGGGGTCGGCAATTGAACCGGTGCCTAGAGAAGGTGGCGCGGGGT
AAACTGGGAAAGTGATGTCGTGTACTGGCTCCGCCCTTTTCCCGAGGGTGGGGGAGAACCGTATATAAGT
GCAGTAGTCGCTGTGAACGTTCTTTTTCGCAACGGGTTTGCCGCCAGAACACAGGTAAGTGCCGTGTGTG
GTTCCCGCGGGCCTGGCCTCTTTACGGGTTATGGCCCTTGCGTGCCTTGAATTACTTCCACCTGGCTGCA
GTACGTGATTCTTGATCCCGAGCTTCGGGTTGGAAGTGGGTGGGAGAGTTCGAGGCCTTGCGCTTAAGGA
GCCCCTTCGCCTCGTGCTTGAGTTGAGGCCTGGCCTGGGCGCTGGGGCCGCCGCGTGCGAATCTGGTGGC
ACCTTCGCGCCTGTCTCGCTGCTTTCGATAAGTCTCTAGCCATTTAAAATTTTTGATGACCTGCTGCGAC
GCTTTTTTTCTGGCAAGATAGTCTTGTAAATGCGGGCCAAGATCTGCACACTGGTATTTCGGTTTTTGGG
GCCGCGGGCGGCGACGGGGCCCGTGCGTCCCAGCGCACATGTTCGGCGAGGCGGGGCCTGCGAGCGCGGC
CACCGAGAATCGGACGGGGGTAGTCTCAAGCTGGCCGGCCTGCTCTGGTGCCTGGCCTCGCGCCGCCGTG
TATCGCCCCGCCCTGGGCGGCAAGGCTGGCCCGGTCGGCACCAGTTGCGTGAGCGGAAAGATGGCCGCTT
CCCGGCCCTGCTGCAGGGAGCTCAAAATGGAGGACGCGGCGCTCGGGAGAGCGGGCGGGTGAGTCACCCA
CACAAAGGAAAAGGGCCTTTCCGTCCTCAGCCGTCGCTTCATGTGACTCCACGGAGTACCGGGCGCCGTC
CAGGCACCTCGATTAGTTCTCGAGCTTTTGGAGTACGTCGTCTTTAGGTTGGGGGGAGGGGTTTTATGCG
ATGGAGTTTCCCCACACTGAGTGGGTGGAGACTGAAGTTAGGCCAGCTTGGCACTTGATGTAATTCTCCT
TGGAATTTGCCCTTTTTGAGTTTGGATCTTGGTTCATTCTCAAGCCTCAGACAGTGGTTCAAAGTTTTTT
TCTTCCATTTCAGGTGTCGTGAGGAATTCTCTAGAGCTTGATCAAACAAGTTTGTACAAAAAAGCAGGCT
TCCGGAGCCACCATGGCACCCACAAAGCGCAAGGGCGAATGCCCCGGCGCCGCCCCAAAGAAACCCAAGG
AGCCAGTCCAGGTCCCCAAGTTGCTGATCAAGGGCGGCGTGGAGGTCCTGGAGGTCAAGACCGGCGTGGA
CGCCATCACCGAGGTGGAGTGTTTCTTGAACCCCGAGATGGGCGACCCCGACAACGATCTGCGCGGGTAC
AGCTTGCGCCTGACCGCCGAGACCGCATTCGATTCCGACTCACCCGATCGCAAGATGTTGCCATGCTATT
CCACCGCCCGCATCCCACTGCCCAACCTCAACGAAGACTTGACATGCGGCAACCTGCTGATGTGGGAAGC
CGTCACCGTGAAGACCGAAGTCATCGGCATCACCTCCATGTTGAATCTGCACGCCGGAAGCCAAAAGGTG
CACGAGAACGGCGGCGGGAAGCCCATCCAGGGGTCAAACTTCCATTTCTTCGCCGTCGGCGGCGATCCAC
TCGAGATGCAAGGCGTGTTGATGAACTATCGCACCAAGTATCCCGAGGGCACCGTGACACCCAAGAACCC
AACCGCCCAAAGTCAGGTCATGAACACCGATCACAAAGCATATCTCGATAAGAATAACGCCTACCCCGTC
GAGTGTTGGATCCCCGATCCATCCAAGAACGAGAACACCCGCTACTTCGGCACCTATACCGGCGGCGAGA
ACGTCCCACCCGTGTTGCACGTGACAAATACCGCCACAACCGTCCTGCTCGACGAGCAAGGCGTCGGCCC
ACTCTGCAAGGCAGACAGCCTCTACGTCAGCGCCGCCGACATCTGCGGACTGTTCACCAATTCAAGCGGC
ACCCAGCAATGGCGCGGGTTGCCCCGCTACTTCAAAATCAGGCTCCGCAAGCGCAGCGTGAAGAATCCCT
ATCCAATCAGTTTCCTGCTGTCCGATTTGATCAATCGCCGCACACAACGCGTCGACGGCCAGCCCATGTA
CGGCATGGAAAGCCAAGTCGAAGAAGTGCGCGTCTTCGACGGGACCGAGCAGTTGCCCGGCGATCCCGAC
ATGATCCGCTACATCGATCGCCAAGGCCAGCTCCAAACCAAGATGGTCTGAGACTAGTACCCAGCTTTCT
TGTACAAAGTGGTTCGATCTAGAATGGCTAGTGGATCCCCCGGGCTGCAGGAATTCGATATCAAGCTTAT
CGATAATCAACCTCTGGATTACAAAATTTGTGAAAGATTGACTGGTATTCTTAACTATGTTGCTCCTTTT
ACGCTATGTGGATACGCTGCTTTAATGCCTTTGTATCATGCTATTGCTTCCCGTATGGCTTTCATTTTCT
CCTCCTTGTATAAATCCTGGTTGCTGTCTCTTTATGAGGAGTTGTGGCCCGTTGTCAGGCAACGTGGCGT
GGTGTGCACTGTGTTTGCTGACGCAACCCCCACTGGTTGGGGCATTGCCACCACCTGTCAGCTCCTTTCC
GGGACTTTCGCTTTCCCCCTCCCTATTGCCACGGCGGAACTCATCGCCGCCTGCCTTGCCCGCTGCTGGA
CAGGGGCTCGGCTGTTGGGCACTGACAATTCCGTGGTGTTGTCGGGGAAATCATCGTCCTTTCCTTGGCT
GCTCGCCTGTGTTGCCACCTGGATTCTGCGCGGGACGTCCTTCTGCTACGTCCCTTCGGCCCTCAATCCA
GCGGACCTTCCTTCCCGCGGCCTGCTGCCGGCTCTGCGGCCTCTTCCGCGTCTTCGCCTTCGCCCTCAGA
CGAGTCGGATCTCCCTTTGGGCCGCCTCCCCGCATCGATACCGTCGGCCCACTGCTCCCTAAACCTGAGC
TAGCATTATCCCTAATACCTGCCACCCCACTCTTAATCAGTGGTGGAAGAACGGTCTCAGAACTGTTTGT
TTCAATTGGCCATTTAAGTTTAGTAGTAAAAGACTGGTTAATGATAACAATGCATCGTAAAACCTTCAGA
AGGAAAGGAGAATGTTTTGTGGACCACTTTGGTTTTCTTTTTTGCGTGTGGCAGTTTTAAGTTATTAGTT
TTTAAAATCAGTACTTTTTAATGGAAACAACTTGACCAAAAATTTGTCACAGAATTTTGAGACCCATTAA
AAAAGTTAAATGAGAAACCTGTGTGTTCCTTTGGTCAACACCGAGACATTTAGGTGAAAGACATCTAATT
CTGGTTTTACGAATCTGGAAACTTCTTGAAAATGTAATTCTTGAGTTAACACTTCTGGGTGGAGAATAGG
GTTGTTTTCCCCCCACATAATTGGAAGGGGAAGGAATATCATTTAAAGCTATGGGAGGGTTTCTTTGATT
ACAACACTGGAGAGAAATGCAGCATGTTGCTGATTGCCTGTCACTAAAACAGGCCAAAAACTGAGTCCTT
GGGTTGCATAGAAAGCTTCATGTTGCTAAACCAATGTTAAGTGAATCTTTGGAAACAAAATGTTTCCAAA
TTACTGGGATGTGCATGTTGAAACGTGGGTTAATTAACTAGCCATGACCAAAATCCCTTAACGTGAGTTT
TCGTTCCACTGAGCGTCAGACCCCGTAGAAAAGATCAAAGGATCTTCTTGAGATCCTTTTTTTCTGCGCG
TAATCTGCTGCTTGCAAACAAAAAAACCACCGCTACCAGCGGTGGTTTGTTTGCCGGATCAAGAGCTACC
AACTCTTTTTCCGAAGGTAACTGGCTTCAGCAGAGCGCAGATACCAAATACTGTTCTTCTAGTGTAGCCG
TAGTTAGGCCACCACTTCAAGAACTCTGTAGCACCGCCTACATACCTCGCTCTGCTAATCCTGTTACCAG
TGGCTGCTGCCAGTGGCGATAAGTCGTGTCTTACCGGGTTGGACTCAAGACGATAGTTACCGGATAAGGC
GCAGCGGTCGGGCTGAACGGGGGGTTCGTGCACACAGCCCAGCTTGGAGCGAACGACCTACACCGAACTG
AGATACCTACAGCGTGAGCTATGAGAAAGCGCCACGCTTCCCGAAGGGAGAAAGGCGGACAGGTATCCGG
TAAGCGGCAGGGTCGGAACAGGAGAGCGCACGAGGGAGCTTCCAGGGGGAAACGCCTGGTATCTTTATAG
TCCTGTCGGGTTTCGCCACCTCTGACTTGAGCGTCGATTTTTGTGATGCTCGTCAGGGGGGCGGAGCCTA
TGGAAAAACGCCAGCAACGCGGCCTTTTTACGGTTCCTGGCCTTTTGCTGGCCTTTTGCTCACATGTTCT
TAATTAAATTTTTCAAAAGTAGTTGACAATTAATCATCGGCATAGTATATCGGCATAGTATAATACGACT
CACTATAGGAGGGCCATCATGGCCAAGTTGACCAGTGCTGTCCCAGTGCTCACAGCCAGGGATGTGGCTG
GAGCTGTTGAGTTCTGGACTGACAGGTTGGGGTTCTCCAGAGATTTTGTGGAGGATGACTTTGCAGGTGT
GGTCAGAGATGATGTCACCCTGTTCATCTCAGCAGTCCAGGACCAGGTGGTGCCTGACAACACCCTGGCT
TGGGTGTGGGTGAGAGGACTGGATGAGCTGTATGCTGAGTGGAGTGAGGTGGTCTCCACCAACTTCAGGG
ATGCCAGTGGCCCTGCCATGACAGAGATTGGAGAGCAGCCCTGGGGGAGAGAGTTTGCCCTGAGAGACCC
AGCAGGCAACTGTGTGCACTTTGTGGCAGAGGAGCAGGACTGAGGATAAGAATTGTAACAAAAAACCCCG
CCCCGGCGGGGTTTTTTGTTAATTAA
Features (pLannotate 1.2.2; 16 found; start..end, strand, type, name):
     58..372     +  promoter       SV40 promoter: SV40 enhancer and early promoter
    395..1447    +  CDS            VP2_POVBK: Experimental evidence at protein level: Swiss-Prot protein existence level 1. Isoform VP4 is a viroporin inducing perforation of cellular membranes to trigger virus progeny release. Forms pores of 3 nm inner diameter. VP4 is expressed about 24 hours after the late structural proteins and is not incorporated into the mature virion (By similarity). From BK polyomavirus (BKPyV) (Human polyomavirus 1).
   1481..1602    -  polyA_signal   SV40 poly(A) signal: SV40 polyadenylation signal
   1625..1693    -  CDS            large T antigen (fragment): large T antigen from SV40 (simian virus 40)
   1712..1763    +  CDS            lacZα (fragment): LacZα fragment of β-galactosidase; lacZ fragment
   1803..2014    +  promoter       EF-1α core promoter: core promoter for human elongation factor EF-1α
   2015..2953    +  intron         EF-1α intron A: intron upstream of the start codon of human EF-1α
   2986..3010    +  protein_bind   attB1: mutant version of attB; recombination site for the Gateway® BP reaction BP Clonase™
   3023..4105    +  CDS            VP1_POVBK: Experimental evidence at protein level: Swiss-Prot protein existence level 1. Forms an icosahedral capsid with a T=7 symmetry and a 50 nm diameter. The capsid is composed of 72 pentamers linked to each other by disulfide bonds and associated with VP2 or VP3 proteins. Interacts with gangliosides GT1b and GD1b containing terminal alpha(2-8)-linked sialic acids on the cell surface to provide virion attachment to target cell. This attachment induces virion internalization predominantly through caveolin-mediated endocytosis and traffics to the endoplasmic reticulum. Inside the endoplasmic reticulum
   4119..4143    -  protein_bind   attB2: mutant version of attB; recombination site for the Gateway® BP reaction BP Clonase™
   4158..4205    +  misc_feature   MCS (fragment): pBluescript multiple cloning site
   4205..4793    +  misc_feature   WPRE: woodchuck hepatitis virus posttranscriptional regulatory element
   4835..5407    +  polyA_signal   EF-1α poly(A) signal: human EF-1α polyadenylation signal
   5578..6166    +  rep_origin     ori: high-copy-number ColE1/pMB1/pBR322/pUC origin of replication
   6252..6299    +  promoter       EM7 promoter: synthetic bacterial promoter&nbsp
   6319..6690    +  CDS            ble: BLE_STRHI - Experimental evidence at protein level: Swiss-Prot protein existence level 1. Binding protein with a strong affinity to the bleomycin family of antibiotics. From Streptoalloteichus hindustanus.
