[The description below was written by a language model from this plasmid's Addgene catalogue record and pLannotate feature annotations shown in this document.]
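Description:
pwB2b is a mammalian expression plasmid built on the pGwf backbone that co-expresses the two capsid proteins VP1 and VP2 of BK polyomavirus (BKPyV), both from codon-modified open reading frames. It is propagated in E. coli through a high-copy ColE1/pUC-type origin and selected with bleomycin-family antibiotics (Zeocin) by means of the ble gene driven by the synthetic bacterial EM7 promoter. No dedicated mammalian selection cassette is annotated, which fits use by transient transfection.

The annotated 6.7 kb sequence contains two independent expression units. In the first, the SV40 enhancer/early promoter drives VP2, the minor capsid protein, and an SV40 polyadenylation signal lies just downstream, although it is annotated on the opposite strand. In the second, the human EF-1α core promoter with its intron A drives VP1, the major capsid protein that forms the pentamers of the icosahedral shell. The VP1 coding region is flanked by attB1 and attB2 sites, consistent with its insertion by Gateway recombination. It is followed by a WPRE, which enhances accumulation and expression of the transcript, and by the human EF-1α polyadenylation signal. Short annotated fragments of SV40 large T antigen, lacZα and a pBluescript multiple cloning site appear to be cloning remnants rather than functional parts.

Supplying VP1 and VP2 from one plasmid allows BKPyV capsids to assemble in transfected mammalian cells. The associated publication concerns glycan-dependent polyomavirus entry, which suggests use in producing capsids or reporter pseudovirions for entry studies, though the record does not state a specific purpose for this plasmid.
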