Addgene plasmid #32094: pwB2b
Depositing lab: Christopher Buck. Depositing organization: National Cancer Institute (NCI). Publication: Glycosaminoglycans and sialylated glycans sequentially facilitate merkel cell polyomavirus infectious entry. Schowalter RM, Pastrana DV, Buck CB. PLoS Pathog. 2011 Jul;7(7):e1002161. Epub 2011 Jul 28. 10.1371/journal.ppat.1002161 PubMed 21829355.
Backbone
  Vector backbone: pGwf
  Backbone size w/o insert (bp): 5338
  Vector type: Mammalian Expression
Growth in bacteria
  Bacterial resistance: Bleocin (Zeocin), 50 μg/mL
  Growth temperature: 37°C
  Growth strain: DH5alpha
  Copy number: High Copy
Gene/Insert 1
  Gene/Insert name: BKV VP1 (alt names: BK polyomavirus; BKPyV)
  Species: virus
  Insert size (bp): 1088
  Mutation: codon modified
  Cloning method: Gateway Cloning
  Sequencing primers: 5′ attR1; 3′ attR2
Gene/Insert 2
  Gene/Insert name: BKV VP2
  Species: virus
  Insert size (bp): 1055
  Mutation: codon modified
Terms and licenses: Academic/Nonprofit Terms; Industry Terms: Not Available to Industry
Depositor comments: Please consult laboratory website, http://home.ccr.cancer.gov/Lco/plasmids.asp, for more information.
How to cite: pwB2b was a gift from Christopher Buck (Addgene plasmid # 32094 ; http://n2t.net/addgene:32094 ; RRID:Addgene_32094)
