>Addgene plasmid #32094 | pwB2b | addgene partial sequence | sequence record 38692 | EF1a-fwd
TTCTCTAGAGCTTGATCAAACAAGTTTGTACAAAAAAGCAGGCTTCCGGAGCCACCATGGCACCCACAAA
GCGCAAGGGCGAATGCCCCGGCGCCGCCCCAAAGAAACCCAAGGAGCCAGTCCAGGTCCCCAAGTTGCTG
ATCAAGGGCGGCGTGGAGGTCCTGGAGGTCAAGACCGGCGTGGACGCCATCACCGAGGTGGAGTGTTTCT
TGAACCCCGAGATGGGCGACCCCGACAACGATCTGCGCGGGTACAGCTTGCGCCTGACCGCCGAGACCGC
ATTCGATTCCGACTCACCCGATCGCAAGATGTTGCCATGCTATTCCACCGCCCGCATCCCACTGCCCAAC
CTCAACGAAGACTTGACATGCGGCAACCTGCTGATGTGGGAAGCCGTCACCGTGAAGACCGAAGTCATCG
GCATCACCTCCATGTTGAATCTGCACGCCGGAAGCCAAAAGGTGCACGAGAACGGCGGCGGGAAGCCCAT
CCAGGGGTCAAACTTCCATTTCTTCGCCGTCGGCGGCGATCCACTCGAGATGCAAGGCGTGTTGATGAAC
TATCGCACCAAGTATCCCGAGGGCACCGTGACACCCAAGAACCCAACCGCCCAAAGTCAGGTCATGAACA
CCGATCACAAAGCATATCTCGATAAGAATAACGCCTACCCCGTCGAGTGTTGGATCCCCGATCCATCCAA
GAACGAGAACACCCGCTACTTCGGCACCTATACCGGCGGCGAGAACGTCCCACCCGTGTTGCACGTGACA
AATACCGCCACAACCGTCCTGCTCGACGAGCAAGGCGTCGGCCCACTCTGCAAGGCAGACAGCCTCTACG
TCAGCGCCGCCGACATCTGCGGACTGTTCACCAATTCA
