>Addgene plasmid #32094 | pwB2b | addgene partial sequence | sequence record 38971 | SV40pro-F
CACCTCTACAAGCGAAGCCATCGCTGCCATCGGATTGACCCCTCAAACCTACGCCGTGATCGCTGGCGCA
CCTGGCGCAATCGCTGGTTTCGCCGCACTGATCCAGACTGTCACCGGAATCTCGAGCCTCGCCCAGGTCG
GATATCGGTTCTTCTCGGACTGGGACCATAAGGTCAGTACCGTGGGGTTGTACCAACAAAGCGGGATGGC
CCTCGAGCTCTTCAATCCCGACGAATACTACGACATCCTGTTCCCTGGCGTGAACACCTTCGTGAACAAC
ATCCAGTATCTGGACCCCCGCCACTGGGGACCAAGCCTGTTCGCCACAATCAGTCAAGCCCTCTGGCACG
TCATCCGCGACGACATCCCCGCCATCACAAGCCAGGAGCTCCAGCGCCGCACCGAAAGGTTTTTCCGCGA
TAGTCTCGCAAGATTCCTCGAGGAGACCACATGGACCATCGTGAACGCACCCGTGAATTTCTACAACTAC
ATCCAAGACTACTACTCCAACCTGAGTCCCATCCGCCCAAGCATGGTCCGCCAAGTCGCCGAGCGCG
